Addgene plasmid #106381: TtGNN-TAF4-HFD
Purpose: dox inducible expression of GFP fused TAF4 HFD (827-909) with neo resistance
Depositing lab: Christopher Vakoc. Depositing organization: Cold Spring Harbor Laboratory. Publication: A TFIID-SAGA Perturbation that Targets MYB and Suppresses Acute Myeloid Leukemia. Xu Y, Milazzo JP, Somerville TDD, Tarumoto Y, Huang YH, Ostrander EL, Wilkinson JE, Challen GA, Vakoc CR. Cancer Cell. 2018 Jan 8;33(1):13-28.e8. doi: 10.1016/j.ccell.2017.12.002. PubMed 29316427.
Backbone
  Vector backbone: TtGNN (TREtight-cDNA-PGK-Neo)
  Vector type: Mammalian Expression, Retroviral
  Selectable markers: Neomycin (select with G418)
Growth in bacteria
  Bacterial resistance: Ampicillin, 100 μg/mL
  Growth temperature: 37°C
  Growth strain: NEB Stable
  Copy number: Unknown
Gene/Insert
  Gene/Insert name: GFP fused TAF4 HFD (827-909)
  Species: M. musculus (mouse)
  Entrez Gene: Taf4 (a.k.a. 135kDa, AI450312, TAFII130, TAFII135, Taf2c1, Taf4a)
  Promoter: TREtight
  Tag / fusion protein: GFP (N terminal on insert)
  Cloning method: Ligation Independent Cloning
  Sequencing primers: 5′ CCC TTG AAC CTC CTC GTT CGA CC; 3′ GAG ACG TGC TAC TTC CAT TTG TC
Terms and licenses: Academic/Nonprofit Terms; Industry Terms: Not Available to Industry
How to cite: TtGNN-TAF4-HFD was a gift from Christopher Vakoc (Addgene plasmid # 106381 ; http://n2t.net/addgene:106381 ; RRID:Addgene_106381)
