[The description below was written by a language model from this plasmid's Addgene catalogue record and pLannotate feature annotations shown in this document.]
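Description:
TtGNN-TAF4-HFD is a self-inactivating gammaretroviral vector for doxycycline-inducible expression in mammalian cells, built on the TtGNN (TREtight-cDNA-PGK-Neo) backbone. In bacteria it is maintained through a high-copy ColE1/pUC-type origin and an ampicillin resistance gene. The viral genome is transcribed in packaging cells from a CMV enhancer/promoter fused to a truncated 5' LTR. This is followed by an MESV-type packaging signal and a truncated gag segment lacking its start codon, which support encapsidation. The 3' LTR carries a U3 deletion, so after integration the LTRs are transcriptionally silent and expression depends on the internal promoters.

The payload is an EGFP coding sequence fused at its C-terminus to a short TAF4 fragment, recorded as the histone fold domain (residues 827-909) of mouse Taf4. The automated annotation matched this fragment to the human TAF4 protein entry, which probably reflects conservation of the domain rather than a different source species. The fusion is driven by the tight TRE promoter, made of seven tet operators upstream of a minimal CMV promoter. Induction therefore requires a tetracycline transactivator such as rtTA, which this plasmid does not encode and which the target cells must supply. Downstream, after a single loxP511 site, a mouse PGK promoter drives NeoR constitutively, allowing G418 selection of transduced cells whether or not they are induced. An SV40 promoter element lies in the plasmid backbone outside the LTRs.

The depositor and sequencing-derived records differ by only a few bases and share the same feature layout. The associated publication concerns a TFIID-SAGA perturbation targeting MYB in acute myeloid leukemia, which suggests the construct was used for inducible, GFP-trackable expression of the isolated TAF4 domain in that setting.
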