Features (pLannotate 1.2.2; 22 found; start..end, strand, type, name):
    310..513     +  promoter       CMV promoter: human cytomegalovirus (CMV) immediate early promoter
    514..689     +  LTR            5' LTR (truncated): truncated long terminal repeat from Moloney murine sarcoma virus
    811..1085    +  misc_feature   MESV Ψ (fragment): packaging signal of murine embryonic stem cell virus
   1152..1568    +  CDS            gag (truncated): truncated Moloney murine leukemia virus (MMLV) gag gene lacking the start codon
   1600..1914    +  promoter       tight TRE promoter: Tet-responsive promoter PTight, consisting of seven tet operator sequences followed by the minimal CMV promoter
   1924..1948    +  misc_feature   MCS (fragment): pUC18/19 multiple cloning site
   1985..2698    +  CDS            EGFP: EGFP is a basic (constitutively fluorescent) green fluorescent protein published in 1996, derived from Aequorea victoria. It is reported to be a rapidly-maturing weak dimer with moderate acid sensitivity.
   2720..2971    +  CDS            TAF4 (fragment): TAF4_HUMAN - Also known as TAF2C, TAF2C1, TAF4A, TAFII130, TAFII135. Experimental evidence at protein level: Swiss-Prot protein existence level 1. Part of the TFIID complex, a multimeric protein complex that plays a central role in mediating promoter responses to various activators and repressors. Potentiates transcriptional activation by the AF-2S of the retinoic acid, vitamin D3 and thyroid hormone. From Homo sapiens (Human).
   2975..2991    +  misc_feature   MCS (fragment): pBluescript multiple cloning site
   3006..3039    +  protein_bind   loxP511: Cre-mediated recombination occurs in the 8-bp core sequence (GTATACAT). loxP511 sites are compatible with each other, but incompatible with wild-type loxP sites. Cre recombinase
   3050..3549    +  promoter       PGK promoter: mouse phosphoglycerate kinase 1 promoter
   3570..4364    +  CDS            NeoR/KanR: aminoglycoside phosphotransferase from Tn5; aph(3')-II (or nptII); confers resistance to neomycin, kanamycin, and G418 (Geneticin®)
   4435..4507    +  CDS            env (fragment): murine leukemia virus gPr80 envelope polyprotein precursor; env; proteolytically cleaved into gp70SU and p15TM subunits
   4549..4974    +  LTR            3' LTR (ΔU3): self-inactivating 3' long terminal repeat (LTR) from Moloney murine leukemia virus
   5043..5083    +  CDS            rop (fragment): Rop protein, which maintains plasmids at low copy number; rop
   5185..5223    +  misc_feature   bom (fragment): basis of mobility region from pBR322
   5240..5569    +  promoter       SV40 promoter: SV40 enhancer and early promoter
   5575..5676    +  misc_feature   bom (fragment): basis of mobility region from pBR322
   5862..6450    -  rep_origin     ori: high-copy-number ColE1/pMB1/pBR322/pUC origin of replication
   6621..7481    -  CDS            AmpR: β-lactamase; bla; confers resistance to ampicillin, carbenicillin, and related antibiotics
   7482..7586    -  promoter       AmpR promoter: bla
   7772..309     +  enhancer       CMV enhancer (across the origin): human cytomegalovirus immediate early enhancer
>Addgene plasmid #106381 | TtGNN-TAF4-HFD | depositor full sequence | sequence record 201465 | TtGNN-TAF4-HFD sequence 7843 bps
TCCGCGTTACATAACTTACGGTAAATGGCCCGCCTGGCTGACCGCCCAACGACCCCCGCCCATTGACGTC
AATAATGACGTATGTTCCCATAGTAACGCCAATAGGGACTTTCCATTGACGTCAATGGGTGGAGTATTTA
CGGTAAACTGCCCACTTGGCAGTACATCAAGTGTATCATATGCCAAGTACGCCCCCTATTGACGTCAATG
ACGGTAAATGGCCCGCTCTGGCATTATGCCCAGTACATGACCTTATGGGACTTTCCTACTTGGCAGTACA
TCTACGTATTAGTCATCGCTATTACCATGGTGATGCGGTTTTGGCAGTACATCAATGGGCGTGGATAGCG
GTTTGACTCACGGGGATTTCCAAGTCTCCACCCCATTGACGTCAATGGGAGTTTGTTTTGGCACCAAAAT
CAACGGGACTTTCCAAAATGTCGTAACAACTCCGCCCCATTGACGCAAATGGGCGGTAGGCGTGTACGGT
GGGAGGTCTATATAAGCAGAGCTCAATAAAAGAGCCCACAACCCCTCACTCGGCGCGCCAGTCTTCCGAT
AGACTGCGTCGCCCGGGTACCCGTATTCCCAATAAAGCCTCTTGCTGTTTGCATCCGAATCGTGGTCTCG
CTGTTCCTTGGGAGGGTCTCCTCTGAGTGATTGACTACCCACGACGGGGGTCTTTCATTTGGGGGCTCGT
CCGGGATTTGGAGACCCCTGCCCAGGGACCACCGACCCACCACCGGGAGGTAAGCTGGCCAGCAACTTAT
CTGTGTCTGTCCGATTGTCTAGTGTCTATGTTTGATGTTATGCGCCTGCGTCTGTACTAGTTAGCTAACT
AGCTCTGTATCTGGCGGACCCGTGGTGGAACTGACGAGTTCTGAACACCCGGCCGCAACCCTGGGAGACG
TCCCAGGGACTTTGGGGGCCGTTTTTGTGGCCCGACCTGAGGAAGGGAGTCGATGTGGAATCCGACCCCG
TCAGGATATGTGGTTCTGGTAGGAGACGAGAACCTAAAACAGTTCCCGCCTCCGTCTGAATTTTTGCTTT
CGGTTTGGAACCGAAGCCGCGCGTCTTGTCTGCTGCAGCGCTGCAGCATCGTTCTGTGTTGTCTCTGTCT
GACTGTGTTTCTGTATTTGTCTGAAAATTAGGGCCAGACTGTTACCACTCCCTTAAGTTTGACCTTAGGT
CACTGGAAAGATGTCGAGCGGATCGCTCACAACCAGTCGGTAGATGTCAAGAAGAGACGTTGGGTTACCT
TCTGCTCTGCAGAATGGCCAACCTTTAACGTCGGATGGCCGCGAGACGGCACCTTTAACCGAGACCTCAT
CACCCAGGTTAAGATCAAGGTCTTTTCACCTGGCCCGCATGGACACCCAGACCAGGTCCCCTACATCGTG
ACCTGGGAAGCCTTGGCTTTTGACCCCCCTCCCTGGGTCAAGCCCTTTGTACACCCTAAGCCTCCGCCTC
CTCTTCCTCCATCCGCCCCGTCTCTCCCCCTTGAACCTCCTCGTTCGACCCCGCCTCGATCCTCCCTTTA
TCCAGCCCTCACTCCTTCTCTAGGCGCCGGAATTGAAGATCTGGGGGATCGATACCGTCGAGTTTACTCC
CTATCAGTGATAGAGAACGTATGTCGAGTTTACTCCCTATCAGTGATAGAGAACGATGTCGAGTTTACTC
CCTATCAGTGATAGAGAACGTATGTCGAGTTTACTCCCTATCAGTGATAGAGAACGTATGTCGAGTTTAC
TCCCTATCAGTGATAGAGAACGTATGTCGAGTTTATCCCTATCAGTGATAGAGAACGTATGTCGAGTTTA
CTCCCTATCAGTGATAGAGAACGTATGTCGAGGTAGGCGTGTACGGTGGGAGGCCTATATAAGCAGAGCT
CGTTTAGTGAACCGTCAGATCGCCTGGAGAATTAATTCGAGCTCGGTACCCGGGGATCTGATCACTCGAG
ATGCCAAAGAAGAAGCGTAAGGTAGTGAGCAAGGGCGAGGAGCTGTTCACCGGGGTGGTGCCCATCCTGG
TCGAGCTGGACGGCGACGTAAACGGCCACAAGTTCAGCGTGTCCGGCGAGGGCGAGGGCGATGCCACCTA
CGGCAAGCTGACCCTGAAGTTCATCTGCACCACCGGCAAGCTGCCCGTGCCCTGGCCCACCCTCGTGACC
ACCCTGACCTACGGCGTGCAGTGCTTCAGCCGCTACCCCGACCACATGAAGCAGCACGACTTCTTCAAGT
CCGCCATGCCCGAAGGCTACGTCCAGGAGCGCACCATCTTCTTCAAGGACGACGGCAACTACAAGACCCG
CGCCGAGGTGAAGTTCGAGGGCGACACCCTGGTGAACCGCATCGAGCTGAAGGGCATCGACTTCAAGGAG
GACGGCAACATCCTGGGGCACAAGCTGGAGTACAACTACAACAGCCACAACGTCTATATCATGGCCGACA
AGCAGAAGAACGGCATCAAGGTGAACTTCAAGATCCGCCACAACATCGAGGACGGCAGCGTGCAGCTCGC
CGACCACTACCAGCAGAACACCCCCATCGGCGACGGCCCCGTGCTGCTGCCCGACAACCACTACCTGAGC
ACCCAGTCCGCCCTGAGCAAAGACCCCAACGAGAAGCGCGATCACATGGTCCTGCTGGAGTTCGTGACCG
CCGCCGGGATCACTCTCGGCATGGACGAGCTGTACAAGGGAGGTGGAGGAGGTGCAATCGATGACACCTT
CCTCCTCCCCGCGCCTTTGCAGAGGAGGATACTGGAGATAGGTAAAAAGCACGGCATCACGGAACTGCAT
CCAGATGTAGTGAGTTACGTGTCTCATGCCACACAGCAAAGGCTGCAGAATCTTGTAGAAAAAATATCTG
AAACGGCTCAGCAGAAAAACTTCTCTTATAAGGACGACGACAGATACGAGCAAGCGAGTGATGTCCGGGC
TCAGCTCAAATTCTTTGAACAACTGGATCAGTGAATCGATACCGTCGACCTGCAGCCATGCATTGATAAC
TTCGTATAGTATACATTATACGAAGTTATCAATTCTACCGGGTAGGGGAGGCGCTTTTCCCAAGGCAGTC
TGGAGCATGCGCTTTAGCAGCCCCGCTGGGCACTTGGCGCTACACAAGTGGCCTCTGGCCTCGCACACAT
TCCACATCCACCGGTAGGCGCCAACCGGCTCCGTTCTTTGGTGGCCCCTTCGCGCCACCTTCTACTCCTC
CCCTAGTCAGGAAGTTCCCCCCCGCCCCGCAGCTCGCGTCGTGCAGGACGTGACAAATGGAAGTAGCACG
TCTCACTAGTCTCGTGCAGATGGACAGCACCGCTGAGCAATGGAAGCGGGTAGGCCTTTGGGGCAGCGGC
CAATAGCAGCTTTGCTCCTTCGCTTTCTGGGCTCAGAGGCTGGGAAGGGGTGGGTCCGGGGGCGGGCTCA
GGGGCGGGCTCAGGGGCGGGGCGGGCGCCCGAAGGTCCTCCGGAGGCCCGGCATTCTGCACGCTTCAAAA
GCGCACGTCTGCCGCGCTGTTCTCCTCTTCCTCATCTCCGGGCCTTTCGACCTGCAGCCCAAGCTTACCA
TGATTGAACAAGATGGATTGCACGCAGGTTCTCCGGCCGCTTGGGTGGAGAGGCTATTCGGCTATGACTG
GGCACAACAGACAATCGGCTGCTCTGATGCCGCCGTGTTCCGGCTGTCAGCGCAGGGGCGCCCGGTTCTT
TTTGTCAAGACCGACCTGTCCGGTGCCCTGAATGAACTGCAAGACGAGGCAGCGCGGCTATCGTGGCTGG
CCACGACGGGCGTTCCTTGCGCAGCTGTGCTCGACGTTGTCACTGAAGCGGGAAGGGACTGGCTGCTATT
GGGCGAAGTGCCGGGGCAGGATCTCCTGTCATCTCACCTTGCTCCTGCCGAGAAAGTATCCATCATGGCT
GATGCAATGCGGCGGCTGCATACGCTTGATCCGGCTACCTGCCCATTCGACCACCAAGCGAAACATCGCA
TCGAGCGAGCACGTACTCGGATGGAAGCCGGTCTTGTCGATCAGGATGATCTGGACGAAGAGCATCAGGG
GCTCGCGCCAGCCGAACTGTTCGCCAGGCTCAAGGCGAGCATGCCCGACGGCGAGGATCTCGTCGTGACC
CATGGCGATGCCTGCTTGCCGAATATCATGGTGGAAAATGGCCGCTTTTCTGGATTCATCGACTGTGGCC
GGCTGGGTGTGGCGGACCGCTATCAGGACATAGCGTTGGCTACCCGTGATATTGCTGAAGAGCTTGGCGG
CGAATGGGCTGACCGCTTCCTCGTGCTTTACGGTATCGCCGCTCCCGATTCGCAGCGCATCGCCTTCTAT
CGCCTTCTTGACGAGTTCTTCTGACGCCCGCCCCACGACCCGCAGCGCCCGACCGAAAGGAGCGCACGAC
CCCATGCAGGTTCGATACCGTCGAGATATCAGTGGTCCAGGCTCTAGTTTTGACTCAACAATATCACCAG
CTGAAGCCTATAGAGTACGAGCCATAGATAAAATAAAAGATTTTATTTAGTCTCCAGAAAAAGGGGGGAA
TGAAAGACCCCACCTGTAGGTTTGGCAAGCTAGCTTAAGTAACGCCATTTTGCAAGGCATGGAAAAATAC
ATAACTGAGAATAGAGAAGTTCAGATCAAGGTCAGGAACAGATGGAACAGGGTCGACCCTAGAGAACCAT
CAGATGTTTCCAGGGTGCCCCAAGGACCTGAAATGACCCTGTGCCTTATTTGAACTAACCAATCAGTTCG
CTTCTCGCTTCTGTTCGCGCGCTTCTGCTCCCCGAGCTCAATAAAAGAGCCCACAACCCCTCACTCGGGG
CGCCAGTCCTCCGATTGACTGAGTCGCCCGGGTACCCGTGTATCCAATAAACCCTCTTGCAGTTGCATCC
GACTTGTGGTCTCGCTGTTCCTTGGGAGGGTCTCCTCTGAGTGATTGACTACCCGTCAGCGGGGGTCTTT
CATTTGGGGGCTCGTCCGGGATCGGGAGACCCCTGCCCAGGGACCACCGACCCACCACCGGGAGGTAAGC
TGGCTGCCTCGCGCGTTTCGGTGATGACGGTGAAAACCTCTGACACATGCAGCTCCCGGAGACGGTCACA
GCTTGTCTGTAAGCGGATGCCGGGAGCAGACAAGCCCGTCAGGGCGCGTCAGCGGGTGTTGGCGGGTGTC
GGGGCGCAGCCATGACCCAGTCACGTAGCGATAGCGGAGTGTAGATCCGGCTGTGGAATGTGTGTCAGTT
AGGGTGTGGAAAGTCCCCAGGCTCCCCAGCAGGCAGAAGTATGCAAAGCATGCATCTCAATTAGTCAGCA
ACCAGGTGTGGAAAGTCCCCAGGCTCCCCAGCAGGCAGAAGTATGCAAAGCATGCATCTCAATTAGTCAG
CAACCATAGTCCCGCCCCTAACTCCGCCCATCCCGCCCCTAACTCCGCCCAGTTCCGCCCATTCTCCGCC
CCATGGCTGACTAATTTTTTTTATTTATGCAGAGGCCGAGGCCGCCTCGGCCTCTGAGCTATTCCAGAAG
TAGTGAGGAGGCTTTTTTGGAGGCCTAGGCTTTTGCAAAAAGCTTACTGGCTTAACTATGCGGCATCAGA
GCAGATTGTACTGAGAGTGCACCATATGCGGTGTGAAATACCGCACAGATGCGTAAGGAGAAAATACCGC
ATCAGGCGCTCTTCCGCTTCCTCGCTCACTGACTCGCTGCGCTCGGTCGTTCGGCTGCGGCGAGCGGTAT
CAGCTCACTCAAAGGCGGTAATACGGTTATCCACAGAATCAGGGGATAACGCAGGAAAGAACATGTGAGC
AAAAGGCCAGCAAAAGGCCAGGAACCGTAAAAAGGCCGCGTTGCTGGCGTTTTTCCATAGGCTCCGCCCC
CCTGACGAGCATCACAAAAATCGACGCTCAAGTCAGAGGTGGCGAAACCCGACAGGACTATAAAGATACC
AGGCGTTTCCCCCTGGAAGCTCCCTCGTGCGCTCTCCTGTTCCGACCCTGCCGCTTACCGGATACCTGTC
CGCCTTTCTCCCTTCGGGAAGCGTGGCGCTTTCTCATAGCTCACGCTGTAGGTATCTCAGTTCGGTGTAG
GTCGTTCGCTCCAAGCTGGGCTGTGTGCACGAACCCCCCGTTCAGCCCGACCGCTGCGCCTTATCCGGTA
ACTATCGTCTTGAGTCCAACCCGGTAAGACACGACTTATCGCCACTGGCAGCAGCCACTGGTAACAGGAT
TAGCAGAGCGAGGTATGTAGGCGGTGCTACAGAGTTCTTGAAGTGGTGGCCTAACTACGGCTACACTAGA
AGGACAGTATTTGGTATCTGCGCTCTGCTGAAGCCAGTTACCTTCGGAAAAAGAGTTGGTAGCTCTTGAT
CCGGCAAACAAACCACCGCTGGTAGCGGTGGTTTTTTTGTTTGCAAGCAGCAGATTACGCGCAGAAAAAA
AGGATCTCAAGAAGATCCTTTGATCTTTTCTACGGGGTCTGACGCTCAGTGGAACGAAAACTCACGTTAA
GGGATTTTGGTCATGAGATTATCAAAAAGGATCTTCACCTAGATCCTTTTAAATTAAAAATGAAGTTTTA
AATCAATCTAAAGTATATATGAGTAAACTTGGTCTGACAGTTACCAATGCTTAATCAGTGAGGCACCTAT
CTCAGCGATCTGTCTATTTCGTTCATCCATAGTTGCCTGACTCCCCGTCGTGTAGATAACTACGATACGG
GAGGGCTTACCATCTGGCCCCAGTGCTGCAATGATACCGCGAGACCCACGCTCACCGGCTCCAGATTTAT
CAGCAATAAACCAGCCAGCCGGAAGGGCCGAGCGCAGAAGTGGTCCTGCAACTTTATCCGCCTCCATCCA
GTCTATTAATTGTTGCCGGGAAGCTAGAGTAAGTAGTTCGCCAGTTAATAGTTTGCGCAACGTTGTTGCC
ATTGCTGCAGGCATCGTGGTGTCACGCTCGTCGTTTGGTATGGCTTCATTCAGCTCCGGTTCCCAACGAT
CAAGGCGAGTTACATGATCCCCCATGTTGTGCAAAAAAGCGGTTAGCTCCTTCGGTCCTCCGATCGTTGT
CAGAAGTAAGTTGGCCGCAGTGTTATCACTCATGGTTATGGCAGCACTGCATAATTCTCTTACTGTCATG
CCATCCGTAAGATGCTTTTCTGTGACTGGTGAGTACTCAACCAAGTCATTCTGAGAATAGTGTATGCGGC
GACCGAGTTGCTCTTGCCCGGCGTCAACACGGGATAATACCGCGCCACATAGCAGAACTTTAAAAGTGCT
CATCATTGGAAAACGTTCTTCGGGGCGAAAACTCTCAAGGATCTTACCGCTGTTGAGATCCAGTTCGATG
TAACCCACTCGTGCACCCAACTGATCTTCAGCATCTTTTACTTTCACCAGCGTTTCTGGGTGAGCAAAAA
CAGGAAGGCAAAATGCCGCAAAAAAGGGAATAAGGGCGACACGGAAATGTTGAATACTCATACTCTTCCT
TTTTCAATATTATTGAAGCATTTATCAGGGTTATTGTCTCATGAGCGGATACATATTTGAATGTATTTAG
AAAAATAAACAAATAGGGGTTCCGCGCACATTTCCCCGAAAAGTGCCACCTGACGTCTAAGAAACCATTA
TTATCATGACATTAACCTATAAAAATAGGCGTATCACGAGGCCCTTTCGTCTTCAAGAATTAGCTTGGCC
ATTGCATACGTTGTATCCATATCATAATATGTACATTTATATTGGCTCATGTCCAACATTACCGCCATGT
TGACATTGATTATTGACTAGTTATTAATAGTAATCAATTACGGGGTCATTAGTTCATAGCCCATATATGG
AGT
