Features (pLannotate 1.2.2; 22 found; start..end, strand, type, name):
    309..512     +  promoter       CMV promoter: human cytomegalovirus (CMV) immediate early promoter
    513..688     +  LTR            5' LTR (truncated): truncated long terminal repeat from Moloney murine sarcoma virus
    810..1084    +  misc_feature   MESV Ψ (fragment): packaging signal of murine embryonic stem cell virus
   1151..1567    +  CDS            gag (truncated): truncated Moloney murine leukemia virus (MMLV) gag gene lacking the start codon
   1599..1913    +  promoter       tight TRE promoter: Tet-responsive promoter PTight, consisting of seven tet operator sequences followed by the minimal CMV promoter
   1923..1947    +  misc_feature   MCS (fragment): pUC18/19 multiple cloning site
   1984..2697    +  CDS            EGFP: EGFP is a basic (constitutively fluorescent) green fluorescent protein published in 1996, derived from Aequorea victoria. It is reported to be a rapidly-maturing weak dimer with moderate acid sensitivity.
   2719..2970    +  CDS            TAF4 (fragment): TAF4_HUMAN - Also known as TAF2C, TAF2C1, TAF4A, TAFII130, TAFII135. Experimental evidence at protein level: Swiss-Prot protein existence level 1. Part of the TFIID complex, a multimeric protein complex that plays a central role in mediating promoter responses to various activators and repressors. Potentiates transcriptional activation by the AF-2S of the retinoic acid, vitamin D3 and thyroid hormone. From Homo sapiens (Human).
   2974..2990    +  misc_feature   MCS (fragment): pBluescript multiple cloning site
   3005..3038    +  protein_bind   loxP511: Cre-mediated recombination occurs in the 8-bp core sequence (GTATACAT). loxP511 sites are compatible with each other, but incompatible with wild-type loxP sites. Cre recombinase
   3049..3548    +  promoter       PGK promoter: mouse phosphoglycerate kinase 1 promoter
   3569..4363    +  CDS            NeoR/KanR: aminoglycoside phosphotransferase from Tn5; aph(3')-II (or nptII); confers resistance to neomycin, kanamycin, and G418 (Geneticin®)
   4434..4506    +  CDS            env (fragment): murine leukemia virus gPr80 envelope polyprotein precursor; env; proteolytically cleaved into gp70SU and p15TM subunits
   4548..4973    +  LTR            3' LTR (ΔU3): self-inactivating 3' long terminal repeat (LTR) from Moloney murine leukemia virus
   5042..5082    +  CDS            rop (fragment): Rop protein, which maintains plasmids at low copy number; rop
   5184..5222    +  misc_feature   bom (fragment): basis of mobility region from pBR322
   5239..5568    +  promoter       SV40 promoter: SV40 enhancer and early promoter
   5574..5675    +  misc_feature   bom (fragment): basis of mobility region from pBR322
   5861..6449    -  rep_origin     ori: high-copy-number ColE1/pMB1/pBR322/pUC origin of replication
   6613..7473    -  CDS            AmpR: β-lactamase; bla; confers resistance to ampicillin, carbenicillin, and related antibiotics
   7474..7578    -  promoter       AmpR promoter: bla
   7764..308     +  enhancer       CMV enhancer (across the origin): human cytomegalovirus immediate early enhancer
>Addgene plasmid #106381 | TtGNN-TAF4-HFD | addgene full sequence | sequence record 204084 | Addgene NGS Result
TCCGCGTTACATAACTTACGGTAAATGGCCCGCCTGGCTGACCGCCCAACGACCCCCGCCCATTGACGTC
AATAATGACGTATGTTCCCATAGTAACGCCAATAGGGACTTTCCATTGACGTCAATGGGTGGAGTATTTA
CGGTAAACTGCCCACTTGGCAGTACATCAAGTGTATCATATGCCAAGTACGCCCCCTATTGACGTCAATG
ACGGTAAATGGCCCGCCTGGCATTATGCCCAGTACATGACCTTATGGGACTTTCCTACTTGGCAGTACAT
CTACGTATTAGTCATCGCTATTACCATGGTGATGCGGTTTTGGCAGTACATCAATGGGCGTGGATAGCGG
TTTGACTCACGGGGATTTCCAAGTCTCCACCCCATTGACGTCAATGGGAGTTTGTTTTGGCACCAAAATC
AACGGGACTTTCCAAAATGTCGTAACAACTCCGCCCCATTGACGCAAATGGGCGGTAGGCGTGTACGGTG
GGAGGTCTATATAAGCAGAGCTCAATAAAAGAGCCCACAACCCCTCACTCGGCGCGCCAGTCTTCCGATA
GACTGCGTCGCCCGGGTACCCGTATTCCCAATAAAGCCTCTTGCTGTTTGCATCCGAATCGTGGTCTCGC
TGTTCCTTGGGAGGGTCTCCTCTGAGTGATTGACTACCCACGACGGGGGTCTTTCATTTGGGGGCTCGTC
CGGGATTTGGAGACCCCTGCCCAGGGACCACCGACCCACCACCGGGAGGTAAGCTGGCCAGCAACTTATC
TGTGTCTGTCCGATTGTCTAGTGTCTATGTTTGATGTTATGCGCCTGCGTCTGTACTAGTTAGCTAACTA
GCTCTGTATCTGGCGGACCCGTGGTGGAACTGACGAGTTCTGAACACCCGGCCGCAACCCTGGGAGACGT
CCCAGGGACTTTGGGGGCCGTTTTTGTGGCCCGACCTGAGGAAGGGAGTCGATGTGGAATCCGACCCCGT
CAGGATATGTGGTTCTGGTAGGAGACGAGAACCTAAAACAGTTCCCGCCTCCGTCTGAATTTTTGCTTTC
GGTTTGGAACCGAAGCCGCGCGTCTTGTCTGCTGCAGCGCTGCAGCATCGTTCTGTGTTGTCTCTGTCTG
ACTGTGTTTCTGTATTTGTCTGAAAATTAGGGCCAGACTGTTACCACTCCCTTAAGTTTGACCTTAGGTC
ACTGGAAAGATGTCGAGCGGATCGCTCACAACCAGTCGGTAGATGTCAAGAAGAGACGTTGGGTTACCTT
CTGCTCTGCAGAATGGCCAACCTTTAACGTCGGATGGCCGCGAGACGGCACCTTTAACCGAGACCTCATC
ACCCAGGTTAAGATCAAGGTCTTTTCACCTGGCCCGCATGGACACCCAGACCAGGTCCCCTACATCGTGA
CCTGGGAAGCCTTGGCTTTTGACCCCCCTCCCTGGGTCAAGCCCTTTGTACACCCTAAGCCTCCGCCTCC
TCTTCCTCCATCCGCCCCGTCTCTCCCCCTTGAACCTCCTCGTTCGACCCCGCCTCGATCCTCCCTTTAT
CCAGCCCTCACTCCTTCTCTAGGCGCCGGAATTGAAGATCTGGGGGATCGATACCGTCGAGTTTACTCCC
TATCAGTGATAGAGAACGTATGTCGAGTTTACTCCCTATCAGTGATAGAGAACGATGTCGAGTTTACTCC
CTATCAGTGATAGAGAACGTATGTCGAGTTTACTCCCTATCAGTGATAGAGAACGTATGTCGAGTTTACT
CCCTATCAGTGATAGAGAACGTATGTCGAGTTTATCCCTATCAGTGATAGAGAACGTATGTCGAGTTTAC
TCCCTATCAGTGATAGAGAACGTATGTCGAGGTAGGCGTGTACGGTGGGAGGCCTATATAAGCAGAGCTC
GTTTAGTGAACCGTCAGATCGCCTGGAGAATTAATTCGAGCTCGGTACCCGGGGATCTGATCACTCGAGA
TGCCAAAGAAGAAGCGTAAGGTAGTGAGCAAGGGCGAGGAGCTGTTCACCGGGGTGGTGCCCATCCTGGT
CGAGCTGGACGGCGACGTAAACGGCCACAAGTTCAGCGTGTCTGGCGAGGGCGAGGGCGATGCCACCTAC
GGCAAGCTGACCCTGAAGTTCATCTGCACCACCGGCAAGCTGCCCGTGCCCTGGCCCACCCTCGTGACCA
CCCTGACCTACGGCGTGCAGTGCTTCAGCCGCTACCCCGACCACATGAAGCAGCACGACTTCTTCAAGTC
CGCCATGCCCGAAGGCTACGTCCAGGAGCGCACCATCTTCTTCAAGGACGACGGCAACTACAAGACCCGC
GCCGAGGTGAAGTTCGAGGGCGACACCCTGGTGAACCGCATCGAGCTGAAGGGCATCGACTTCAAGGAGG
ACGGCAACATCCTGGGGCACAAGCTGGAGTACAACTACAACAGCCACAACGTCTATATCATGGCCGACAA
GCAGAAGAACGGCATCAAGGCGAACTTCAAGATCCGCCACAACATCGAGGACGGCAGCGTGCAGCTCGCC
GACCACTACCAGCAGAACACCCCCATCGGCGACGGCCCCGTGCTGCTGCCCGACAACCACTACCTGAGCA
CCCAGTCCGCCCTGAGCAAAGACCCCAACGAGAAGCGCGATCACATGGTCCTGCTGGAGTTCGTGACCGC
CGCCGGGATCACTCTCGGCATGGACGAGCTGTACAAGGGAGGTGGAGGAGGTGCAATCGATGACACCTTC
CTCCTCCCCGCGCCTTTGCAGAGGAGGATACTGGAGATAGGTAAAAAGCACGGCATCACGGAACTGCATC
CAGATGTAGTGAGTTACGTGTCTCATGCCACACAGCAAAGGCTGCAGAATCTTGTAGAAAAAATATCTGA
AACGGCTCAGCAGAAAAACTTCTCTTATAAGGACGACGACAGATACGAGCAAGCGAGTGATGTCCGGGCT
CAGCTCAAATTCTTTGAACAACTGGATCAGTGAATCGATACCGTCGACCTGCAGCCATGCATTGATAACT
TCGTATAGTATACATTATACGAAGTTATCAATTCTACCGGGTAGGGGAGGCGCTTTTCCCAAGGCAGTCT
GGAGCATGCGCTTTAGCAGCCCCGCTGGGCACTTGGCGCTACACAAGTGGCCTCTGGCCTCGCACACATT
CCACATCCACCGGTAGGCGCCAACCGGCTCCGTTCTTTGGTGGCCCCTTCGCGCCACCTTCTACTCCTCC
CCTAGTCAGGAAGTTCCCCCCCGCCCCGCAGCTCGCGTCGTGCAGGACGTGACAAATGGAAGTAGCACGT
CTCACTAGTCTCGTGCAGATGGACAGCACCGCTGAGCAATGGAAGCGGGTAGGCCTTTGGGGCAGCGGCC
AATAGCAGCTTTGCTCCTTCGCTTTCTGGGCTCAGAGGCTGGGAAGGGGTGGGTCCGGGGGCGGGCTCAG
GGGCGGGCTCAGGGGCGGGGCGGGCGCCCGAAGGTCCTCCGGAGGCCCGGCATTCTGCACGCTTCAAAAG
CGCACGTCTGCCGCGCTGTTCTCCTCTTCCTCATCTCCGGGCCTTTCGACCTGCAGCCCAAGCTTACCAT
GATTGAACAAGATGGATTGCACGCAGGTTCTCCGGCCGCTTGGGTGGAGAGGCTATTCGGCTATGACTGG
GCACAACAGACAATCGGCTGCTCTGATGCCGCCGTGTTCCGGCTGTCAGCGCAGGGGCGCCCGGTTCTTT
TTGTCAAGACCGACCTGTCCGGTGCCCTGAATGAACTGCAAGACGAGGCAGCGCGGCTATCGTGGCTGGC
CACGACGGGCGTTCCTTGCGCAGCTGTGCTCGACGTTGTCACTGAAGCGGGAAGGGACTGGCTGCTATTG
GGCGAAGTGCCGGGGCAGGATCTCCTGTCATCTCACCTTGCTCCTGCCGAGAAAGTATCCATCATGGCTG
ATGCAATGCGGCGGCTGCATACGCTTGATCCGGCTACCTGCCCATTCGACCACCAAGCGAAACATCGCAT
CGAGCGAGCACGTACTCGGATGGAAGCCGGTCTTGTCGATCAGGATGATCTGGACGAAGAGCATCAGGGG
CTCGCGCCAGCCGAACTGTTCGCCAGGCTCAAGGCGAGCATGCCCGACGGCGAGGATCTCGTCGTGACCC
ATGGCGATGCCTGCTTGCCGAATATCATGGTGGAAAATGGCCGCTTTTCTGGATTCATCGACTGTGGCCG
GCTGGGTGTGGCGGACCGCTATCAGGACATAGCGTTGGCTACCCGTGATATTGCTGAAGAGCTTGGCGGC
GAATGGGCTGACCGCTTCCTCGTGCTTTACGGTATCGCCGCTCCCGATTCGCAGCGCATCGCCTTCTATC
GCCTTCTTGACGAGTTCTTCTGACGCCCGCCCCACGACCCGCAGCGCCCGACCGAAAGGAGCGCACGACC
CCATGCAGGTTCGATACCGTCGAGATATCAGTGGTCCAGGCTCTAGTTTTGACTCAACAATATCACCAGC
TGAAGCCTATAGAGTACGAGCCATAGATAAAATAAAAGATTTTATTTAGTCTCCAGAAAAAGGGGGGAAT
GAAAGACCCCACCTGTAGGTTTGGCAAGCTAGCTTAAGTAACGCCATTTTGCAAGGCATGGAAAAATACA
TAACTGAGAATAGAGAAGTTCAGATCAAGGTCAGGAACAGATGGAACAGGGTCGACCCTAGAGAACCATC
AGATGTTTCCAGGGTGCCCCAAGGACCTGAAATGACCCTGTGCCTTATTTGAACTAACCAATCAGTTCGC
TTCTCGCTTCTGTTCGCGCGCTTCTGCTCCCCGAGCTCAATAAAAGAGCCCACAACCCCTCACTCGGGGC
GCCAGTCCTCCGATTGACTGAGTCGCCCGGGTACCCGTGTATCCAATAAACCCTCTTGCAGTTGCATCCG
ACTTGTGGTCTCGCTGTTCCTTGGGAGGGTCTCCTCTGAGTGATTGACTACCCGTCAGCGGGGGTCTTTC
ATTTGGGGGCTCGTCCGGGATCGGGAGACCCCTGCCCAGGGACCACCGACCCACCACCGGGAGGTAAGCT
GGCTGCCTCGCGCGTTTCGGTGATGACGGTGAAAACCTCTGACACATGCAGCTCCCGGAGACGGTCACAG
CTTGTCTGTAAGCGGATGCCGGGAGCAGACAAGCCCGTCAGGGCGCGTCAGCGGGTGTTGGCGGGTGTCG
GGGCGCAGCCATGACCCAGTCACGTAGCGATAGCGGAGTGTAGATCCGGCTGTGGAATGTGTGTCAGTTA
GGGTGTGGAAAGTCCCCAGGCTCCCCAGCAGGCAGAAGTATGCAAAGCATGCATCTCAATTAGTCAGCAA
CCAGGTGTGGAAAGTCCCCAGGCTCCCCAGCAGGCAGAAGTATGCAAAGCATGCATCTCAATTAGTCAGC
AACCATAGTCCCGCCCCTAACTCCGCCCATCCCGCCCCTAACTCCGCCCAGTTCCGCCCATTCTCCGCCC
CATGGCTGACTAATTTTTTTTATTTATGCAGAGGCCGAGGCCGCCTCGGCCTCTGAGCTATTCCAGAAGT
AGTGAGGAGGCTTTTTTGGAGGCCTAGGCTTTTGCAAAAAGCTTACTGGCTTAACTATGCGGCATCAGAG
CAGATTGTACTGAGAGTGCACCATATGCGGTGTGAAATACCGCACAGATGCGTAAGGAGAAAATACCGCA
TCAGGCGCTCTTCCGCTTCCTCGCTCACTGACTCGCTGCGCTCGGTCGTTCGGCTGCGGCGAGCGGTATC
AGCTCACTCAAAGGCGGTAATACGGTTATCCACAGAATCAGGGGATAACGCAGGAAAGAACATGTGAGCA
AAAGGCCAGCAAAAGGCCAGGAACCGTAAAAAGGCCGCGTTGCTGGCGTTTTTCCATAGGCTCCGCCCCC
CTGACGAGCATCACAAAAATCGACGCTCAAGTCAGAGGTGGCGAAACCCGACAGGACTATAAAGATACCA
GGCGTTTCCCCCTGGAAGCTCCCTCGTGCGCTCTCCTGTTCCGACCCTGCCGCTTACCGGATACCTGTCC
GCCTTTCTCCCTTCGGGAAGCGTGGCGCTTTCTCATAGCTCACGCTGTAGGTATCTCAGTTCGGTGTAGG
TCGTTCGCTCCAAGCTGGGCTGTGTGCACGAACCCCCCGTTCAGCCCGACCGCTGCGCCTTATCCGGTAA
CTATCGTCTTGAGTCCAACCCGGTAAGACACGACTTATCGCCACTGGCAGCAGCCACTGGTAACAGGATT
AGCAGAGCGAGGTATGTAGGCGGTGCTACAGAGTTCTTGAAGTGGTGGCCTAACTACGGCTACACTAGAA
GGACAGTATTTGGTATCTGCGCTCTGCTGAAGCCAGTTACCTTCGGAAAAAGAGTTGGTAGCTCTTGATC
CGGCAAACAAACCACCGCTGGTAGCGGTGGTTTTTTTGTTTGCAAGCAGCAGATTACGCGCAGAAAAAAA
GGATCTCAAGAAGATCCTTTGATCTTTTCTACGGGGTCTGACGCTCAGTGGAACGAAAACTCACGTTAAG
GGATTTTGGTCATGAGATTATCAAAAAGGATCTTCACCTTTTAAATTAAAAATGAAGTTTTAAATCAATC
TAAAGTATATATGAGTAAACTTGGTCTGACAGTTACCAATGCTTAATCAGTGAGGCACCTATCTCAGCGA
TCTGTCTATTTCGTTCATCCATAGTTGCCTGACTCCCCGTCGTGTAGATAACTACGATACGGGAGGGCTT
ACCATCTGGCCCCAGTGCTGCAATGATACCGCGAGACCCACGCTCACCGGCTCCAGATTTATCAGCAATA
AACCAGCCAGCCGGAAGGGCCGAGCGCAGAAGTGGTCCTGCAACTTTATCCGCCTCCATCCAGTCTATTA
ATTGTTGCCGGGAAGCTAGAGTAAGTAGTTCGCCAGTTAATAGTTTGCGCAACGTTGTTGCCATTGCTGC
AGGCATCGTGGTGTCACGCTCGTCGTTTGGTATGGCTTCATTCAGCTCCGGTTCCCAACGATCAAGGCGA
GTTACATGATCCCCCATGTTGTGCAAAAAAGCGGTTAGCTCCTTCGGTCCTCCGATCGTTGTCAGAAGTA
AGTTGGCCGCAGTGTTATCACTCATGGTTATGGCAGCACTGCATAATTCTCTTACTGTCATGCCATCCGT
AAGATGCTTTTCTGTGACTGGTGAGTACTCAACCAAGTCATTCTGAGAATAGTGTATGCGGCGACCGAGT
TGCTCTTGCCCGGCGTCAACACGGGATAATACCGCGCCACATAGCAGAACTTTAAAAGTGCTCATCATTG
GAAAACGTTCTTCGGGGCGAAAACTCTCAAGGATCTTACCGCTGTTGAGATCCAGTTCGATGTAACCCAC
TCGTGCACCCAACTGATCTTCAGCATCTTTTACTTTCACCAGCGTTTCTGGGTGAGCAAAAACAGGAAGG
CAAAATGCCGCAAAAAAGGGAATAAGGGCGACACGGAAATGTTGAATACTCATACTCTTCCTTTTTCAAT
ATTATTGAAGCATTTATCAGGGTTATTGTCTCATGAGCGGATACATATTTGAATGTATTTAGAAAAATAA
ACAAATAGGGGTTCCGCGCACATTTCCCCGAAAAGTGCCACCTGACGTCTAAGAAACCATTATTATCATG
ACATTAACCTATAAAAATAGGCGTATCACGAGGCCCTTTCGTCTTCAAGAATTAGCTTGGCCATTGCATA
CGTTGTATCCATATCATAATATGTACATTTATATTGGCTCATGTCCAACATTACCGCCATGTTGACATTG
ATTATTGACTAGTTATTAATAGTAATCAATTACGGGGTCATTAGTTCATAGCCCATATATGGAGT
